Addgene plasmid #36450: pHAGE hSPC-eGFP-W
Depositing lab: Darrell Kotton. Depositing organization: Boston University Medical Campus. Publication: Efficient derivation of purified lung and thyroid progenitors from embryonic stem cells. Longmire TA, Ikonomou L, Hawkins F, Christodoulou C, Cao Y, Jean JC, Kwok LW, Mou H, Rajagopal J, Shen SS, Dowton AA, Serra M, Weiss DJ, Green MD, Snoeck HW, Ramirez MI, Kotton DN. Cell Stem Cell. 2012 Apr 6;10(4):398-411. 10.1016/j.stem.2012.01.019 PubMed 22482505.
Backbone
  Vector backbone: pHAGE
  Backbone manufacturer: Richard Mulligan
  Backbone size w/o insert (bp): 4874
  Total vector size (bp): 10634
  Vector type: Lentiviral
Growth in bacteria
  Bacterial resistance: Ampicillin, 100 μg/mL
  Growth temperature: 37°C
  Growth strain: DH5alpha
  Copy number: High Copy
Gene/Insert 1
  Gene/Insert name: human SP-C promoter
  Species: H. sapiens (human)
  Insert size (bp): 3813
  Promoter: human SP-C promoter
  Cloning method: Restriction Enzyme; 5′ cloning site Not1 (not destroyed); 3′ cloning site BamH1 (not destroyed)
  Sequencing primers: 5′ ACGGACACATATAAGACCCTGGTCACA; 3′ GGAGCAACATAGTTAAGAATACCAGTCAATCTTTC
Gene/Insert 2
  Gene/Insert name: eGFP
  Insert size (bp): 719
  Entrez Gene: eGFP (a.k.a. pPRS3a_01)
  Promoter: N/A
  Cloning method: Restriction Enzyme; 5′ cloning site Nde1 (unknown if destroyed); 3′ cloning site Not1 (not destroyed)
  Sequencing primers: 5′ CCATTATCGTTTCAGACCCACCTCC; 3′ TCGCCGTCGAACTTCACCTCG
Resource information
  A portion of this plasmid was derived from a plasmid made by: human 3.7 kb SP-C promoter obtained from Whitsett Lab (Whitsett 3.7SPC/SV40 plasmid).
Terms and licenses: Academic/Nonprofit Terms; Industry Terms: Not Available to Industry
Depositor comments: Cloned h3.7kb SP-C promoter (from Whitsett 3.7SPC/SV40 plasmid) into pHAGE-CMV-GFP-W as follows: SV40t removed from SPC plasmid by BamH1-BamH1 cutting, blunting and self-ligtion of blunt ends. Entire hSPC promoter lifted out by cutting Nde1-Not1 and ligated into pHAGE CMV-GFP-W backbone pre-cut Nde1-Not1 to remove most of CMV promoter. Cut this backbone Spe1-Nde1 to remove residual CMV promoter fragment, blunted and ligated NB: final vector still has Spe1 site at start of promoter.
How to cite: pHAGE hSPC-eGFP-W was a gift from Darrell Kotton (Addgene plasmid # 36450 ; http://n2t.net/addgene:36450 ; RRID:Addgene_36450)
