[The description below was written by a language model from this plasmid's Addgene catalogue record and pLannotate feature annotations shown in this document.]
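Description:
pHAGE hSPC-eGFP-W is a 10.6 kb HIV-1-based lentiviral reporter plasmid built on the pHAGE backbone, in which a roughly 3.7 kb human surfactant protein C (SP-C) promoter fragment drives enhanced GFP. It is maintained in E. coli as a high-copy plasmid through a ColE1/pUC-type origin and selected with ampicillin via the β-lactamase gene. The viral portion has a truncated 5′ LTR, the Ψ packaging signal with an adjoining gag fragment, the Rev response element for Rev-dependent nuclear export of the genomic RNA, and the cPPT/CTS that aids nuclear import of the reverse-transcribed genome. It ends in a ΔU3 3′ LTR, so the integrated provirus is self-inactivating and transgene expression depends on the internal promoter rather than on LTR activity.

According to the depositor's notes, the SP-C promoter was taken from an SP-C/SV40 plasmid after removal of its SV40 t sequence. It was then swapped into a pHAGE CMV-GFP-W parent in place of the CMV promoter, whose residual fragment was subsequently deleted. The automated annotation does not label the promoter itself. It presumably occupies the largely unannotated stretch between the cPPT and EGFP, where short bom, lacZα and other fragment hits probably reflect carried-over vector sequence or chance matches within genomic DNA. A WPRE follows the EGFP coding sequence to enhance transcript stability and expression. No mammalian selection marker is annotated.

Because SP-C is a marker of alveolar type II epithelial cells, the construct serves as a lineage-specific fluorescent reporter. The associated publication concerns the derivation of lung and thyroid progenitors from embryonic stem cells, which fits use in identifying or tracking SP-C-expressing lung epithelial cells after transduction.
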