Features (pLannotate 1.2.2; 25 found; start..end, strand, type, name):
    377..634     +  LTR            5' LTR (truncated): truncated 5' long terminal repeat (LTR) from HIV-1
    681..806     +  misc_feature   HIV-1 Ψ: packaging signal of human immunodeficiency virus type 1
    790..1128    +  CDS            HIV-1 gag (fragment): gag protein from human immunodeficiency virus 1; gag
   1303..1536    +  misc_feature   RRE: The Rev response element (RRE) of HIV-1 allows for Rev-dependent mRNA export from the nucleus to the cytoplasm.
   1913..2013    +  CDS            Rev (fragment): human immunodeficiency virus 1 (HIV-1) Rev protein; rev; enhances nuclear export of unspliced and incompletely spliced viral mRNAs
   2058..2175    +  misc_feature   cPPT/CTS: central polypurine tract and central termination sequence of HIV-1
   2217..2268    +  misc_feature   bom (fragment): basis of mobility region from pBR322
   2274..2428    -  CDS            lacZα (fragment): LacZα fragment of β-galactosidase; lacZ fragment
   4814..5035    -  CDS            C9orf85 (fragment): CI085_HUMAN - Experimental evidence at protein level: Swiss-Prot protein existence level 1. From Homo sapiens (Human).
   5035..5058    +  misc_feature   pause site (fragment): RNA polymerase II transcriptional pause signal from the human α2 globin gene
   6297..7016    +  CDS            EGFP: the original enhanced GFP (Yang et al., 1996) mammalian codon-optimized
   7024..7612    +  misc_feature   WPRE: woodchuck hepatitis virus posttranscriptional regulatory element
   7620..7685    +  CDS            nef (fragment): NEF_HV1Z2 - Experimental evidence at protein level: Swiss-Prot protein existence level 1. Extracellular Nef protein targets CD4(+) T-lymphocytes for apoptosis by interacting with CXCR4 surface receptors. From Human immunodeficiency virus type 1 group M subtype D (isolate Z2/CDC-Z34) (HIV-1).
   7687..7920    +  LTR            3' LTR (ΔU3): self-inactivating 3' long terminal repeat (LTR) from HIV-1
   8125..8229    +  promoter       AmpR promoter: bla
   8230..9090    +  CDS            AmpR: β-lactamase; bla; confers resistance to ampicillin, carbenicillin, and related antibiotics
   9261..9849    +  rep_origin     ori: high-copy-number ColE1/pMB1/pBR322/pUC origin of replication
  10032..10086   +  CDS            lacI (fragment): lac repressor; lacI; The lac repressor binds to the lac operator to inhibit transcription in E. coli. This inhibition can be relieved by adding lactose or isopropyl-β-D-thiogalactopyranoside (IPTG).
  10092..10185   +  rep_origin     SV40 ori (fragment): SV40 origin of replication
  10210..10247   +  CDS            lacI (fragment): lac repressor; lacI; The lac repressor binds to the lac operator to inhibit transcription in E. coli. This inhibition can be relieved by adding lactose or isopropyl-β-D-thiogalactopyranoside (IPTG).
  10260..10281   +  protein_bind   CAP binding site: CAP binding activates transcription in the presence of cAMP. E. coli catabolite activator protein
  10296..10326   +  promoter       lac promoter: promoter for the E. coli lac operon
  10334..10350   +  protein_bind   lac operator: The lac repressor binds to the lac operator to inhibit transcription in E. coli. This inhibition can be relieved by adding lactose or isopropyl-β-D-thiogalactopyranoside (IPTG). lac repressor encoded by lacI
  10384..10467   +  polyA_signal   SV40 poly(A) signal (fragment): SV40 polyadenylation signal
  10634..329     +  CDS            nef (fragment) (across the origin): NEF_HV1BR - Experimental evidence at protein level: Swiss-Prot protein existence level 1. Extracellular Nef protein targets CD4(+) T-lymphocytes for apoptosis by interacting with CXCR4 surface receptors (PubMed:14990729). From Human immunodeficiency virus type 1 group M subtype B (isolate BRU/LAI) (HIV-1).
>Addgene plasmid #36450 | pHAGE hSPC-eGFP-W | addgene full sequence | sequence record 275383 | Addgene NGS Result
TGGAAGGGCTAATTCACTCCCAAAGAAGACAAGATATCCTTGATCTGTGGATCTACCACACACAAGGCTA
CTTCCCTGATTAGCAGAACTACACACCAGGGCCAGGGGTCAGATATCCACTGACCTTTGGATGGTGCTAC
AAGCTAGTACCAGTTGAGCCAGATAAGGTAGAAGAGGCCAATAAAGGAGAGAACACCAGCTTGTTACACC
CTGTGAGCCTGCATGGGATGGATGACCCGGAGAGAGAAGTGTTAGAGTGGAGGTTTGACAGCCGCCTAGC
ATTTCATCACGTGGCCCGAGAGCTGCATCCGGAGTACTTCAAGAACTGCTGATATCGAGCTTGCTACAAG
GGACTTTCCGCTGGGGACTTTCCAGGGAGGCGTGGCCTGGGCGGGACTGGGGAGTGGCGAGCCCTCAGAT
CCTGCATATAAGCAGCTGCTTTTTGCCTGTACTGGGTCTCTCTGGTTAGACCAGATCTGAGCCTGGGAGC
TCTCTGGCTAACTAGGGAACCCACTGCTTAAGCCTCAATAAAGCTTGCCTTGAGTGCTTCAAGTAGTGTG
TGCCCGTCTGTTGTGTGACTCTGGTAACTAGAGATCCCTCAGACCCTTTTAGTCAGTGTGGAAAATCTCT
AGCAGTGGCGCCCGAACAGGGACTTGAAAGCGAAAGGGAAACCAGAGGAGCTCTCTCGACGCAGGACTCG
GCTTGCTGAAGCGCGCACGGCAAGAGGCGAGGGGCGGCGACTGGTGAGTACGCCAAAAATTTTGACTAGC
GGAGGCTAGAAGGAGAGAGATGGGTGCGAGAGCGTCAGTATTAAGCGGGGGAGAATTAGATCGCGATGGG
AAAAAATTCGGTTAAGGCCAGGGGGAAAGAAAAAATATAAATTAAAACATATAGTATGGGCAAGCAGGGA
GCTAGAACGATTCGCAGTTAATCCTGGCCTGTTAGAAACATCAGAAGGCTGTAGACAAATACTGGGACAG
CTACAACCATCCCTTCAGACAGGATCAGAAGAACTTAGATCATTATATAATACAGTAGCAACCCTCTATT
GTGTGCATCAAAGGATAGAGATAAAAGACACCAAGGAAGCTTTAGACAAGATAGAGGAAGAGCAAAACAA
AAGTAAGACCACCGCACAGCAAGCGGCCGGCCGCTGATCTTCAGACCTGGAGGAGGAGATATGAGGGACA
ATTGGAGAAGTGAATTATATAAATATAAAGTAGTAAAAATTGAACCATTAGGAGTAGCACCCACCAAGGC
AAAGAGAAGAGTGGTGCAGAGAGAAAAAAGAGCAGTGGGAATAGGAGCTTTGTTCCTTGGGTTCTTGGGA
GCAGCAGGAAGCACTATGGGCGCAGCGTCAATGACGCTGACGGTACAGGCCAGACAATTATTGTCTGGTA
TAGTGCAGCAGCAGAACAATTTGCTGAGGGCTATTGAGGCGCAACAGCATCTGTTGCAACTCACAGTCTG
GGGCATCAAGCAGCTCCAGGCAAGAATCCTGGCTGTGGAAAGATACCTAAAGGATCAACAGCTCCTGGGG
ATTTGGGGTTGCTCTGGAAAACTCATTTGCACCACTGCTGTGCCTTGGAATGCTAGTTGGAGTAATAAAT
CTCTGGAACAGATTTGGAATCACACGACCTGGATGGAGTGGGACAGAGAAATTAACAATTACACAAGCTT
AATACACTCCTTAATTGAAGAATCGCAAAACCAGCAAGAAAAGAATGAACAAGAATTATTGGAATTAGAT
AAATGGGCAAGTTTGTGGAATTGGTTTAACATAACAAATTGGCTGTGGTATATAAAATTATTCATAATGA
TAGTAGGAGGCTTGGTAGGTTTAAGAATAGTTTTTGCTGTACTTTCTATAGTGAATAGAGTTAGGCAGGG
ATATTCACCATTATCGTTTCAGACCCACCTCCCAACCCCGAGGGGACCCGACAGGCCCGAAGGAATAGAA
GAAGAAGGTGGAGAGAGAGACAGAGACAGATCCATTCGATTAGTGAACGGATCTCGACGGTATCGCCGAA
TTCACAAATGGCAGTATTCATCCACAATTTTAAAAGAAAAGGGGGGATTGGGGGGTACAGTGCAGGGGAA
AGAATAGTAGACATAATAGCAACAGACATACAAACTAAAGAATTACAAAAACAAATTACAAAAATTCAAA
ATTTTCGGGTTTATTACAGGGACAGCAGAGATCCAGTTTGGACTAGTATGCGGTGTGAAATACCGCACAG
ATGCGTAAGGAGAAAATACCGCATCAGGCGCCATTCGCCATTCAGGCTGCGCAACTGTTGGGAAGGGCGA
TCGGTGCGGGCCTCTTCGCTATTACGCCAGCTGGCGAAAGGGGGATGTGCTGCAAGGCGATTAAGTTGGG
TAACGCCAGGGTTTTCCCAGTCACGACGTTGTAAAACGACGGCCAGTGCCAAGCTTGAAGACTGCTGCTC
TCTACCACGTTAGCTCCCCTGTGGCGGAGGATGACTGTCCTAAGAGCTCATAGGCACGGGGCAAGGGGAG
CCTGGCTGTCAGCTGCCTGGGCTTCTAGTCTTGTGCTTTTTGCACACCAGTCCAGGGAACGAAGACCACT
GGCTTTAAGATGCTTCCCCAGCTGTCCCCAGACTCTGCCAGCAGGGGATTCTCTGGTCTGAGCTTAAGTT
GTGTTCTCCCAGCCAGGGATGCCCCTGCCCTTTGATGTCTCCTTGCTGCCACACATTTAGCCGCCCTCCC
CATGCCAGCTTGGGGGGAGGGAAGCAGTGGGGGTAGGGAGGTGGCTGGGGCAGCTGGGCAACTGTCCCCA
CCCGTCCCTGGCACGGCTCTGCCCAGTACACAAAGAGCAAAGTGAATCTTGTCCCCACCCCTGCAGCTGA
GGGGCTGGAGGAGGAAACGGGGAGGCCCACACAGAAGGGGTGGCCACCGTGGGGCTGTCCATCACTCAGG
GCTCTCAGAGGGAGTCAACCCAGAAACAGACAAAGAGGGTGAGTCTGGGCTGTGTTCTTAGCTAGTGAGA
GGTCCCCTAGAGGATGAAGTAGATGATGCTAATGAGGATGACTGGATGTCACACCCATGATGCTATTAGG
TCCTCATAATAGCATAGTGAGGTGGACAGCTAGTACCTGACCCATCTCACAGATGAACATACTAATGCCT
AACAAAGCAGAACGACTCACGCTGGGTCCCAGAGCTGGCCAGTGGAAGCACTGAGACCTCCACATACTGA
AGGCATGGACTATTGACCGCTGTTGGTATTGGTCTCATCATTGACTATCATTAAGTGTTGGCTGTTTGCA
TGCTTCCTGCCCAGTGGCAGGTTCAAAGAAGCCCGCAGGAAGCGTGCTCCTTTCTTTCCCAGGGCCCGCA
ATTGGGCTGGAAGATAGAGCAACAAAAAGCGCCCATGTAACTCATGGGAACATTCATGTGTGCTGAATGG
CAGGTGAAGGTGCCACAGAGAGGCTGAGGATTTCAGAGGGCACCATGAACTGGAGTGAGGTCGCAGAGCA
GGTGCCATTGGCTCTTGGCCTGTTTGGGTGGGTGGCATTCAGAGAGGTGGAAGGTCAGATGCACTGTTCA
CGCCTGTAATCTCAGCACTTTGGAAGGCCAAGGTAGGAGGATCACACGAGGCCAGGAGATCAACGCTGCA
GTGAGCTATGAAGCTGTGATTGCACCACTGCACTGCAGCTTGGGTAACAGAGTGAGACCCTGTCTCTAAA
TAATTAAATAAATAAAATAAAAATAAAACCGGAGAAGTGGAGAGGGATTGGAGGTGGGCTTTCACAGAGG
GAGAAACGGCTTAAGTACAGGCCAAAAAGTGAGAAGGCTGCAGACAGGGCTGGTAGGGGGAGGGGGAAAT
TTGGCACACCCAGCTAAAGGTCCTTCTGTGTCTCCTTCTCCAAGGAACCCAAGACCTTCACTTGGTTGGT
GTGAGCACTCCAGGAGGCAGGCACCCTCCCTCAGCCCTCAAGCAAGCAAAAATGGGTTTAAAAAAAGAAG
GAGAAGAAGCAGCAGCAGCAGCCGCCACAGAGCTTGTGACAGCTACAGCCTAAGGGCAACAGGCAGGGGA
GACCAAGGACCAGAAAGAGCAGAGGCTTTTTCAAAGAAAGAGATCCCTCTCCCAGCACCCAGCGATGGCG
GCAAACCCCACCCACAGTGCCTGCTAAGAACAAGTCCCACGTGAGAACAACATGGCCCCCCGAGATGCCC
ACAGGGACCCCGAGATGCCTGCAGTGCTTGGCTCTCCCGCTGGCCAGCTGCCCACCTGGCTCAGGCCCAG
TACTCGTGAGTCAGCCGATCAATCCCAATGTTGCCAGGATGATGGGGGCGGGAGTAAGGGCCCTGGGGGA
GGGCAGGGGTGGGCACTGCAGGCGAGCTGTCTCCCACATCTGGCACCTGCACACAGCTGAGGCCGAGCTG
AGAGGATGCTTCTGTGGGCTCCCCCTCCTCCCGGCACCCCTCCCCTCCTTTCACTGTCCTAGGACACTCT
CTGGCTGCTGGAGTCTTAGGCAAATATTTAAAGGGGCAGCAAGGGGGTGAGGAGGGTGGTGGGAGCAAAC
ACTTCCCTCCCTTTCTTCCTCCCTGCGCTTCTCAGGGGCTCTCAGTTCAGATGCCATGCTGTTATGCAAC
CTTGGGGCTGAAGGCCCTCCAGATGGAGAGGGGGACAGGGGAACCTGCCAGCTCATGACCGAAGGGCAGG
GCCCAGGTGGGAGGGGGCTGGGGCAGGGGACAGGAACTGGGGTGGCATGTTAAAGGACAGGAGGCTGGTT
GGGCATGGTGGCTCACACCTGTAATCCTAGCACTTTAGGAGGCCGAGATCACTTGAGCCCAGGAGTTCAA
GACCAGCCTGGGCAACATGGTGAAAACTCATCTCTATAAAACAAGCAAAAATTAGCTGGGCACAATGGCA
TGCACTGGTAGTCCCAGCTACTTGGGATGCTGAGGTGTGAGGATCACCGGAGTCCAGGAGGTCAACGCTG
CAGTGAGCAGTGATCTCGCTACTGCATGCCAGCCTGGGTGATAAAGTGAGACCCTGTCTCACAACAAAAC
AAAACAAAACAAAACAAAAGGATAGGAGGTTAAGGGAGCGAGCCCAGGCCTGGACTCTGCCACAGTCACC
TGAGTTTAGAGGTGAAGGGACTTTAGAGACCACCTGGCCCAAGGAGTGAAAGGGAACCTGAGAGAAAGGG
TGAGCCAGCCCAAAGTCATTGGCAGATTTGACCTCGTAAATACATAGAGATGGCTTTGGGAAGGCACTAG
GAAAGACAGAGAAAAGAGAAGGAGACAGTCCTCAAAGCTGATCGTATTTGGGTGAGTATTATTCTCAGGG
CAAATTTAGGATCAGAGGATGCAGAAAGGGGAGTCTAGAGGGGTAGAGTGTAGACCACAGGGTGAGTGAG
CTGATTCGAGGATGGGGAGACTGGGAGCCCACCAGTGACCAGAGCCAGCCCTGTTCAGGGCTGTCCGGGC
AGAAGAAAGCAGTGTCAGACCTGGAATCTGCCATCAGCACAGCCTGCAATTGACAGACAAGCCCAGAGCA
AAGAAGGAAGCACTGCACATGAGTAAGAGCTTGCCACCAGTGGGGACAGAGTTTCCAGAATTAGGAAAAT
AATCACTGGGGGCAAGTTTGAGGTTGGTACCAGATATGTGGGAGGAGGCAAGGTAAGGGAAAGAGTACTT
GAAGTTGGAACTGGTCCTTGCAGGGAAATGCACATTTATGAAACCCCGAAAACTGATGTCAAAGCACCTC
CTGCCTTGGGCAGAGTCCTCTCAGAGTCTACAGGTGCTGCCTCCAGAACCCTCTTCCTGGAGCGCATCCC
TATGTATCTAGAAATTCTGCTGGGAAATATGATGGTCAGACCCTTGGCCACCTGAAAGGTTCAGGGTGGT
AGAAGAAAAAGGAAAGCCACAGGGCAGCAGGGGCAGGTGCCAGCAAGGAAGGCAGGCACGCCAGGAAGAC
ACCCATGGTGAGAAGTGCAGATGGCCCGAGGGCAAGTTTGCTCAACTCACCCAGGTTTGCTCTTGCTGGG
GCCAAGAGGACTCATGTGCCAGGGCCAAGGGCCCTTGGGGGCTCTCACAGGGGGCTTATCTGGGCTTCGG
TTCTGGAGGGCCAGGAACAAACAGGCTTCAAAGCCAAGGGCTTGGCTGGCACACAGGGGGCTTGGTCCTT
CACCTCTGTCCCCTCTCCCTACGGACACATATAAGACCCTGGTCACACCTGGGAGAGGAGGAGAGGAGAG
CATAGCACCTGCAGGTCGACTCTAGAGGATCGATCCCCGGGTACCGAGCTCGAATTAGCGGCCGCCATGG
TGAGCAAGGGCGAGGAGCTGTTCACCGGGGTGGTGCCCATCCTGGTCGAGCTGGACGGCGACGTAAACGG
CCACAAGTTCAGCGTGTCCGGCGAGGGCGAGGGCGATGCCACCTACGGCAAGCTGACCCTGAAGTTCATC
TGCACCACCGGCAAGCTGCCCGTGCCCTGGCCCACCCTCGTGACCACCCTGACCTACGGCGTGCAGTGCT
TCAGCCGCTACCCCGACCACATGAAGCAGCACGACTTCTTCAAGTCCGCCATGCCCGAAGGCTACGTCCA
GGAGCGCACCATCTTCTTCAAGGACGACGGCAACTACAAGACCCGCGCCGAGGTGAAGTTCGAGGGCGAC
ACCCTGGTGAACCGCATCGAGCTGAAGGGCATCGACTTCAAGGAGGACGGCAACATCCTGGGGCACAAGC
TGGAGTACAACTACAACAGCCACAACGTCTATATCATGGCCGACAAGCAGAAGAACGGCATCAAGGTGAA
CTTCAAGATCCGCCACAACATCGAGGACGGCAGCGTGCAGCTCGCCGACCACTACCAGCAGAACACCCCC
ATCGGCGACGGCCCCGTGCTGCTGCCCGACAACCACTACCTGAGCACCCAGTCCGCCCTGAGCAAAGACC
CCAACGAGAAGCGCGATCACATGGTCCTGCTGGAGTTCGTGACCGCCGCCGGGATCACTCTCGGCATGGA
CGAGCTGTACAAGTAAGGATCCTAATCAACCTCTGGATTACAAAATTTGTGAAAGATTGACTGGTATTCT
TAACTATGTTGCTCCTTTTACGCTATGTGGATACGCTGCTTTAATGCCTTTGTATCATGCTATTGCTTCC
CGTATGGCTTTCATTTTCTCCTCCTTGTATAAATCCTGGTTGCTGTCTCTTTATGAGGAGTTGTGGCCCG
TTGTCAGGCAACGTGGCGTGGTGTGCACTGTGTTTGCTGACGCAACCCCCACTGGTTGGGGCATTGCCAC
CACCTGTCAGCTCCTTTCCGGGACTTTCGCTTTCCCCCTCCCTATTGCCACGGCGGAACTCATCGCCGCC
TGCCTTGCCCGCTGCTGGACAGGGGCTCGGCTGTTGGGCACTGACAATTCCGTGGTGTTGTCGGGGAAAT
CATCGTCCTTTCCTTGGCTGCTCGCCTGTGTTGCCACCTGGATTCTGCGCGGGACGTCCTTCTGCTACGT
CCCTTCGGCCCTCAATCCAGCGGACCTTCCTTCCCGCGGCCTGCTGCCGGCTCTGCGGCCTCTTCCGCGT
CTTCGCCTTCGCCCTCAGACGAGTCGGATCTCCCTTTGGGCCGCCTCCCCGCCTGAGATCCTTTAAGACC
AATGACTTACAAGGCAGCTGTAGATCTTAGCCACTTTTTAAAAGAAAAGGGGGGACTGGAAGGGCTAATT
CACTCCCAACGAAGACAAGATCTGCTTTTTGCTTGTACTGGGTCTCTCTGGTTAGACCAGATCTGAGCCT
GGGAGCTCTCTGGCTAACTAGGGAACCCACTGCTTAAGCCTCAATAAAGCTTGCCTTGAGTGCTTCAAGT
AGTGTGTGCCCGTCTGTTGTGTGACTCTGGTAACTAGAGATCCCTCAGACCCTTTTAGTCAGTGTGGAAA
ATCTCTAGCAGTAGTAGTTCATGTCATCTTATTATTCAGTATTTATAACTTGCAAAGAAATGAATATCAG
AGAGTGAGAGGCCCGGGTTAATTAAGGAAAGGGCTAGATCATTCTTGAAGACGAAAGGGCCTCGTGATAC
GCCTATTTTTATAGGTTAATGTCATGATAATAATGGTTTCTTAGACGTCAGGTGGCACTTTTCGGGGAAA
TGTGCGCGGAACCCCTATTTGTTTATTTTTCTAAATACATTCAAATATGTATCCGCTCATGAGACAATAA
CCCTGATAAATGCTTCAATAATATTGAAAAAGGAAGAGTATGAGTATTCAACATTTCCGTGTCGCCCTTA
TTCCCTTTTTTGCGGCATTTTGCCTTCCTGTTTTTGCTCACCCAGAAACGCTGGTGAAAGTAAAAGATGC
TGAAGATCAGTTGGGTGCACGAGTGGGTTACATCGAACTGGATCTCAACAGCGGTAAGATCCTTGAGAGT
TTTCGCCCCGAAGAACGTTTTCCAATGATGAGCACTTTTAAAGTTCTGCTATGTGGCGCGGTATTATCCC
GTGTTGACGCCGGGCAAGAGCAACTCGGTCGCCGCATACACTATTCTCAGAATGACTTGGTTGAGTACTC
ACCAGTCACAGAAAAGCATCTTACGGATGGCATGACAGTAAGAGAATTATGCAGTGCTGCCATAACCATG
AGTGATAACACTGCGGCCAACTTACTTCTGACAACGATCGGAGGACCGAAGGAGCTAACCGCTTTTTTGC
ACAACATGGGGGATCATGTAACTCGCCTTGATCGTTGGGAACCGGAGCTGAATGAAGCCATACCAAACGA
CGAGCGTGACACCACGATGCCTGTAGCAATGGCAACAACGTTGCGCAAACTATTAACTGGCGAACTACTT
ACTCTAGCTTCCCGGCAACAATTAATAGACTGGATGGAGGCGGATAAAGTTGCAGGACCACTTCTGCGCT
CGGCCCTTCCGGCTGGCTGGTTTATTGCTGATAAATCTGGAGCCGGTGAGCGTGGGTCTCGCGGTATCAT
TGCAGCACTGGGGCCAGATGGTAAGCCCTCCCGTATCGTAGTTATCTACACGACGGGGAGTCAGGCAACT
ATGGATGAACGAAATAGACAGATCGCTGAGATAGGTGCCTCACTGATTAAGCATTGGTAACTGTCAGACC
AAGTTTACTCATATATACTTTAGATTGATTTAAAACTTCATTTTTAATTTAAAAGGATCTAGGTGAAGAT
CCTTTTTGATAATCTCATGACCAAAATCCCTTAACGTGAGTTTTCGTTCCACTGAGCGTCAGACCCCGTA
GAAAAGATCAAAGGATCTTCTTGAGATCCTTTTTTTCTGCGCGTAATCTGCTGCTTGCAAACAAAAAAAC
CACCGCTACCAGCGGTGGTTTGTTTGCCGGATCAAGAGCTACCAACTCTTTTTCCGAAGGTAACTGGCTT
CAGCAGAGCGCAGATACCAAATACTGTTCTTCTAGTGTAGCCGTAGTTAGGCCACCACTTCAAGAACTCT
GTAGCACCGCCTACATACCTCGCTCTGCTAATCCTGTTACCAGTGGCTGCTGCCAGTGGCGATAAGTCGT
GTCTTACCGGGTTGGACTCAAGACGATAGTTACCGGATAAGGCGCAGCGGTCGGGCTGAACGGGGGGTTC
GTGCACACAGCCCAGCTTGGAGCGAACGACCTACACCGAACTGAGATACCTACAGCGTGAGCTATGAGAA
AGCGCCACGCTTCCCGAAGGGAGAAAGGCGGACAGGTATCCGGTAAGCGGCAGGGTCGGAACAGGAGAGC
GCACGAGGGAGCTTCCAGGGGGAAACGCCTGGTATCTTTATAGTCCTGTCGGGTTTCGCCACCTCTGACT
TGAGCGTCGATTTTTGTGATGCTCGTCAGGGGGGCGGAGCCTATGGAAAAACGCCAGCAACGCGGCCTTT
TTACGGTTCCTGGCCTTTTGCTGGCCTTTTGCTCACATGTTCTTTCCTGCGTTATCCCCTGATTCTGTGG
ATAACCGTATTACCGCCTTTGAGTGAGCTGATACCGCTCGCCGCAGCCGAACGACCGAGCGCAGCGAGTC
AGTGAGCGAGGAAGCGGAAGAGCGCCCAATACGCAAACCGCCTCTCCCCGCGCGTTGGCCGATTCATTAA
TGCAGCAAGCTCATGGCTGACTAATTTTTTTTATTTATGCAGAGGCCGAGGCCGCCTCGGCCTCTGAGCT
ATTCCAGAAGTAGTGAGGAGGCTTTTTTGGAGGCCTAGGCTTTTGCAAAAAGCTCCCCGTGGCACGACAG
GTTTCCCGACTGGAAAGCGGGCAGTGAGCGCAACGCAATTAATGTGAGTTAGCTCACTCATTAGGCACCC
CAGGCTTTACACTTTATGCTTCCGGCTCGTATGTTGTGTGGAATTGTGAGCGGATAACAATTTCACACAG
GAAACAGCTATGACATGATTACGAATTTCACAAATAAAGCATTTTTTTCACTGCATTCTAGTTGTGGTTT
GTCCAAACTCATCAATGTATCTTATCATGTCTGGATCAACTGGATAACTCAAGCTAACCAAAATCATCCC
AAACTTCCCACCCCATACCCTATTACCACTGCCAATTACCTGTGGTTTCATTTACTCTAAACCTGTGATT
CCTCTGAATTATTTTCATTTTAAAGAAATTGTATTTGTTAAATATGTACTACAAACTTAGTAGT
