>Addgene plasmid #36450 | pHAGE hSPC-eGFP-W | addgene partial sequence | sequence record 46497 | EGFP-N 5'-CGTCGCCGTCCAGCTCGACCAG-3'
ATTCGAGGATGGGGAGACTGGGAGCCCACCAGTGACCAGAGCCAGCCCTGTTCAGGGCTGTCCGGGCAGA
AGAAAGCAGTGTCAGACCTGGAATCTGCCATCAGCACAGCCTGCAATTGACAGACAAGCCCAGAGCAAAG
AAGGAAGCACTGCACATGAGTAAGAGCTTGCCACCAGTGGGGACAGAGTTTCCAGAATTAGGAAAATAAT
CACTGGGGGCAAGTTTGAGGTTGGTACCAGATATGTGGGAGGAGGCAAGGTAAGGGAAAGAGTACTTGAA
GTTGGAACTGGTCCTTGCAGGGAAATGCACATTTATGAAACCCCGAAAACTGATGTCAAAGCACCTCCTG
CCTTGGGCAGAGTCCTCTCAGAGTCTACAGGTGCTGCCTCCAGAACCCTCTTCCTGGAGCGCATCCCTAT
GTATCTAGAAATTCTGCTGGGAAATATGATGGTCAGACCCTTGGCCACCTGAAAGGTTCAGGGTGGTAGA
AGAAAAAGGAAAGCCACAGGGCAGCAGGGGCAGGTGCCAGCAAGGAAGGCAGGCACGCCAGGAAGACACC
CATGGTGAGAAGTGCAGATGGCCCGAGGGCAAGTTTGCTCAACTCACCCAGGTTTGCTCTTGCTGGGGCC
AAGAGGACTCATGTGCCAGGGCCAAGGGCCCTTGGGGGCTCTCACAGGGGGCTTATCTGGGCTTCGGTTC
TGGAGGGCCAGGAACAAACAGGCTTCAAAGCCAAGGGCTTGGCTGGCACACAGGGGGCTTGGTCCTTCAC
CTCTGTCCCCTCTCCCTACGGACACATATAAGACCCTGGTCACACCTGGGAGAGGAGGAGAGGAGAGCAT
AGCACCTGCAGGTCGACTCTAGAGGATCGATCCCCGGGTACCGAGCTCGAATTAGCGGCCGCCATGGTGA
GCAAGGGCGAGGAGCT
