>Addgene plasmid #36450 | pHAGE hSPC-eGFP-W | addgene partial sequence | sequence record 46816 | M13_pUC_fwd
CACCTGAAAATGCTGCTCTCTACCACGTTAGCTCCCCTGTGGCGGAGGATGACTGTCCTAAGAGCTCATA
GGCACGGGGCAAGGGGAGCCTGGCTGTCAGCTGCCTGGGCTTCTAGTCTTGTGCTTTTTGCACACCAGTC
CAGGGAACGAAGACCACTGGCTTTAAGATGCTTCCCCAGCTGTCCCCAGACTCTGCCAGCAGGGGATTCT
CTGGTCTGAGCTTAAGTTGTGTTCTCCCAGCCAGGGATGCCCCTGCCCTTTGATGTCTCCTTGCTGCCAC
ACATTTAGCCGCCCTCCCCATGCCAGCTTGGGGGGAGGGAAGCAGTGGGGGTAGGGAGGTGGCTGGGGCA
GCTGGGCAACTGTCCCCACCCGTCCCTGGCACGGCTCTGCCCAGTACACAAAGAGCAAAGTGAATCTTGT
CCCCACCCCTGCAGCTGAGGGGCTGGAGGAGGAAACGGGGAGGCCCACACAGAAGGGGTGGCCACCGTGG
GGCTGTCCATCACTCAGGGCTCTCAGAGGGAGTCAACCCAGAAACAGACAAAGAGGGTGAGTCTGGGCTG
TGTTCTTAGCTAGTGAGAGGTCCCCTAGAGGATGAAGTAGATGATGCTAATGAGGATGACTGGATGTCAC
ACCCATGATGCTATTAGGTCCTCATAATAGCATAGTGAGGTGGACAGCTAGTACCTGACCCATCTCACAG
ATGAACATACTAATGCCTAACAAAGCAGAACGACTCACGCTGGGTCCCAGAGCTGGGCAGTGGAAGCACT
GAGACCTCCACATACTGAAGGCATGGACTATTGACCGCTGTTGGTATTGGTCTCATCATTGA
